Addgene plasmid #109958: pHH0103_RORB_Hormone-recep
Purpose: Protein expression and purification of RORB_Hormone-recep
Depositing lab: Sachdev Sidhu. Depositing organization: University of Toronto. Publication: Large-scale survey and database of high affinity ligands for peptide recognition modules. Teyra J, Kelil A, Jain S, Helmy M, Jajodia R, Hooda Y, Gu J, D'Cruz AA, Nicholson SE, Min J, Sudol M, Kim PM, Bader GD, Sidhu SS. Mol Syst Biol. 2020 Dec;16(12):e9310. doi: 10.15252/msb.20199310. PubMed 33438817.
Backbone
  Vector backbone: pHH0103
  Vector type: Bacterial Expression
Growth in bacteria
  Bacterial resistance: Ampicillin, 100 μg/mL
  Growth temperature: 37°C
  Growth strain: DH5alpha
  Copy number: Low Copy
Gene/Insert
  Gene/Insert name: RORB_Hormone-recep
  Species: H. sapiens (human)
  Cloning method: Restriction Enzyme; 5′ cloning site Sfi1 (unknown if destroyed); 3′ cloning site Not1 (unknown if destroyed)
Terms and licenses: Academic/Nonprofit Terms; Industry Terms: Not Available to Industry
How to cite: pHH0103_RORB_Hormone-recep was a gift from Sachdev Sidhu (Addgene plasmid # 109958 ; http://n2t.net/addgene:109958 ; RRID:Addgene_109958)
