[The description below was written by a language model from this plasmid's Addgene catalogue record and pLannotate feature annotations shown in this document.]
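Description:
pHH0103_RORB_Hormone-recep is a 7.5 kb bacterial expression plasmid built on the pHH0103 backbone for producing and purifying the hormone-receptor (ligand-binding) domain of human RORB, the retinoic acid receptor-related orphan receptor beta. It replicates in E. coli from a ColE1/pBR322-type origin and is listed as low copy. The backbone also retains the pBR322 bom region. The rop gene appears only as two fragments flanking an f1 phage origin, which suggests the origin was inserted into it. Selection is by ampicillin through the bla gene and its native promoter.

Expression is driven by the strong hybrid tac promoter followed by a lac operator. The plasmid carries its own lacI gene under the lacIq promoter, so transcription is repressed until induced with IPTG. The open reading frame begins with a 6xHis tag followed by Schistosoma japonicum glutathione S-transferase, and the RORB fragment of roughly 780 bp lies downstream, cloned between SfiI and NotI sites. This gives an N-terminally His- and GST-tagged fusion suited to nickel or glutathione affinity purification. The automated annotation matched the insert to the rat Rorb entry, which probably reflects high conservation between orthologues, since the catalogue lists the insert as human. A bacteriophage fd terminator follows the insert.

Downstream of that terminator are fragments of M13 gene III, along with remnants of the tetracycline resistance gene and its promoter. Together with the f1 origin, these suggest the backbone derives from a phage-display phagemid. They lie beyond the terminator and are not expected to be part of the expressed protein. The construct was deposited with a large-scale survey of high-affinity ligands for peptide recognition modules, where purified domains like this one would plausibly serve as binding targets.
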