Features (pLannotate 1.2.2; 21 found; start..end, strand, type, name):
      1..29      +  promoter       tac promoter: strong E. coli promoter; hybrid between the trp and lac UV5 promoters
     37..53      +  protein_bind   lac operator: The lac repressor binds to the lac operator to inhibit transcription in E. coli. This inhibition can be relieved by adding lactose or isopropyl-β-D-thiogalactopyranoside (IPTG). lac repressor encoded by lacI
    138..155     +  CDS            6xHis: 6xHis affinity tag
    171..824     +  CDS            GST26_SCHJA: Experimental evidence at protein level: Swiss-Prot protein existence level 1. GST isoenzymes appear to play a central role in the parasite detoxification system. Other functions are also suspected including a role in increasing the solubility of haematin in the parasite gut. From Schistosoma japonicum (Blood fluke).
    906..1682    +  CDS            Rorb (fragment): RORB_RAT - Also known as Nr1f2, Rzrb. Experimental evidence at protein level: Swiss-Prot protein existence level 1. [Isoform 1]: Critical for hindlimb motor control and for the differentiation of amacrine and horizontal cells in the retina. Regulates the expression of PTF1A synergistically with FOXN4 (By similarity). From Rattus norvegicus (Rat).
   1698..1745    +  terminator     fd terminator (sequence withheld): central terminator from bacteriophage fd (Otsuka and Kunisawa, 1982)
   1750..1962    +  CDS            M13 gene III (fragment) (sequence partly withheld): pIII; III; minor coat protein
   1977..2447    +  CDS            M13 gene III (fragment) (sequence partly withheld): pIII; III; minor coat protein
   2469..2539    +  CDS            TcR (fragment): tetracycline efflux protein; tet; confers resistance to tetracycline
   2781..3161    -  CDS            YPB1_ECOLX: Protein predicted: Swiss-Prot protein existence level 4. From Escherichia coli.
   3178..3329    +  CDS            rop (fragment): Rop protein, which maintains plasmids at low copy number; rop
   3365..3793    -  rep_origin     f1 ori (sequence partly withheld): f1 bacteriophage origin of replication; arrow indicates direction of (+) strand synthesis
   3802..3841    +  CDS            rop (fragment): Rop protein, which maintains plasmids at low copy number; rop
   3943..4083    +  misc_feature   bom: basis of mobility region from pBR322
   4269..4856    -  rep_origin     ori: high-copy-number ColE1/pMB1/pBR322/pUC origin of replication
   5027..5887    -  CDS            AmpR: β-lactamase; bla; confers resistance to ampicillin, carbenicillin, and related antibiotics
   5888..5992    -  promoter       AmpR promoter: bla
   6101..6178    +  promoter       lacIq promoter: lacI (mutant); In the lacIq allele, a single base change in the promoter boosts expression of the lacI gene about 10-fold.
   6179..7261    +  CDS            lacI: lac repressor; lacI; The lac repressor binds to the lac operator to inhibit transcription in E. coli. This inhibition can be relieved by adding lactose or isopropyl-β-D-thiogalactopyranoside (IPTG).
   7274..7295    +  protein_bind   CAP binding site: CAP binding activates transcription in the presence of cAMP. E. coli catabolite activator protein
   7314..7331    +  promoter       tet promoter (fragment): E. coli promoter for tetracycline efflux protein gene
>Addgene plasmid #109958 | pHH0103_RORB_Hormone-recep | addgene full sequence | sequence record 217270 | Addgene NGS Result
TTGACAATTAATCATCGGCTCGTATAATGTGTGGAATTGTGAGCGGATAACAATTTCACACAGGAAACAG
CCAGTCCGTTTAGGTGTTTTCACGAGCACTTCACCAACAAGGACCATAGATTATGAAAATCGAAGAACAC
CATCACCATCACCATTCCAGCGGTAAGCTTATGTCCCCTATACTAGGTTATTGGAAAATTAAGGGCCTTG
TGCAACCCACTCGACTTCTTTTGGAATATCTTGAAGAAAAATATGAAGAGCATTTGTATGAGCGCGATGA
AGGTGATAAATGGCGAAACAAAAAGTTTGAATTGGGTTTGGAGTTTCCCAATCTTCCTTATTATATTGAT
GGTGATGTTAAATTAACACAGTCTATGGCCATCATACGTTATATAGCTGACAAGCACAACATGTTGGGTG
GTTGTCCAAAAGAGCGTGCAGAGATTTCAATGCTTGAAGGAGCGGTTTTGGATATTAGATACGGTGTTTC
GAGAATTGCATATAGTAAAGACTTTGAAACTCTCAAAGTTGATTTTCTTAGCAAGCTACCTGAAATGCTG
AAAATGTTCGAAGATCGTTTATGTCATAAAACATATTTAAATGGTGATCATGTAACCCATCCTGACTTCA
TGTTGTATGACGCTCTTGATGTTGTTTTATACATGGACCCAATGTGCCTGGATGCGTTCCCAAAATTAGT
TTGTTTTAAAAAACGTATTGAAGCTATCCCACAAATTGATAAGTACTTGAAATCCAGCAAGTATATAGCA
TGGCCTTTGCAGGGCTGGCAAGCCACGTTTGGTGGTGGCGACCATCCTCCAAAATCGGATCTGGAAGTTC
TGTTCCAGGGGCCCCTGTCCAGCGGTCTGGTTCCGCGTGGTTCCGGTACCGCGGCCCAGCCGGCCGGTCA
GCTGGCACCGGGTATTACCATGAGCGAAATTGATCGTATTGCCCAGAACATCATTAAAAGCCATCTGGAA
ACCTGTCAGTACACCATGGAAGAACTGCACCAGCTGGCCTGGCAGACCCATACCTATGAAGAAATTAAAG
CCTATCAGAGCAAAAGCCGTGAAGCACTGTGGCAGCAGTGTGCAATTCAGATTACCCATGCCATTCAGTA
TGTTGTGGAATTTGCAAAACGCATCACCGGTTTTATGGAACTGTGTCAGAATGATCAGATTCTGCTGCTG
AAAAGCGGTTGTCTGGAAGTTGTTCTGGTTCGTATGTGTCGTGCATTTAATCCGCTGAATAACACCGTTC
TGTTTGAAGGTAAATATGGTGGCATGCAGATGTTTAAAGCACTGGGTAGTGATGATCTGGTGAATGAAGC
ATTTGATTTCGCCAAAAATCTGTGTAGCCTGCAGCTGACAGAAGAAGAAATCGCACTGTTTAGCAGCGCA
GTTCTGATTAGTCCGGATCGTGCATGGCTGCTGGAACCGCGTAAAGTTCAGAAACTGCAAGAGAAAATCT
ATTTTGCCCTGCAGCATGTGATCCAGAAAAATCATCTGGATGATGAAACCCTGGCAAAACTGATTGCAAA
AATTCCGACCATTACCGCAGTTTGTAACCTGCATGGTGAAAAACTGCAGGTATTTAAACAGAGCCATCCG
GATATTGTGAATACCCTGTTTCCGCCTCTGTATAAAGAACTGTTTAACCCGGATTGTGCCACCGGTTGTA
AAGCGGCCGCATA
[142 nt withheld, positions 1694-1835]
C
[98 nt withheld, positions 1837-1934]
AGTTTGTACTGGTGACGAAACTCAGTGTCTAGCTAGAGTGGC
[149 nt withheld, positions 1977-2125]
T
[41 nt withheld, positions 2127-2167]
T
[62 nt withheld, positions 2169-2230]
A
[35 nt withheld, positions 2232-2266]
CCTCCCTCAATCGGTTGAATGTCGCCCTTTTGTCTTTGGCGCTGGTAAACCATATGAA
[86 nt withheld, positions 2325-2410]
T
[54 nt withheld, positions 2412-2465]
CTAGCGCCGCCCTATACCTTGTCTGCCTCCCCGCGTTGCGTCGCGGTGCATGGAGCCGGGCCACCTCGAC
CTGAATGGAAGCCGGCGGCACCTCGCTAACGGATTCACCACTCCAAGAATTGGAGCCAATCAATTCTTGC
GGAGAACTGTGAATGCGCAAACCAACCCTTGGCAGAACATATCCATCGCGTCCGCCATCTCCAGCAGCCG
CACGCGGCGCATCTCGGGCAGCGTTGGGTCCTGGCCACGGGTGCGCATGATCGTGCTCCTGTCGTTGAGG
ACCCGGCTAGGCTGGCGGGGTTGCCTTACTGGTTAGCAGAATGAATCACCGATACGCGAGCGAACGTGAA
GCGACTGCTGCTGCAAAACGTCTGCGACCTGAGCAACAACATGAATGGTCTTCGGTTTCCGTGTTTCGTA
AAGTCTGGAAACGCGGAAGTCAGCGCCCTGCACCATTATGTTCCGGATCTGCATCGCAGGATGCTGCTGG
CTACCCTGTGGAACACCTACATCTGTATTAACGAAGCGCTGGCATTGACCCTGAGTGATTTTTCTCTGGT
CCCGCCGCATCCATACCGCCAGTTGTTTACCCTCACAACGTTCCAGTAACCGGGCATGTTCATCATCAGT
AACCCGTATCGTGAGCATCCTCTCTCGTTTCATCGGTATCATTACCCCCATGAACAGAAATCCCCCTTAC
ACGGAGGCATCAGTGACCAAACAGGAAAAAACCGCCCTTAACATGGCCCGCTTTATCAGAAGCCAGACAT
TAACGCTTCTGGAGAAACTCAACGAGCTGGACGCGGATGAACAGGCAGACATCTGTGAATCGCTTCACGA
CCACGCTGATGAGCTTTACCGCAGGATCCGCGAAATTGTAAGCGTTAATATTTTGTTAAAATTCGCGTTA
AATTTTTGTTAAATCAGCTCATTTTTTAACCAATAGGCCGAAATCGGCAAAATCCCTTATAAATCAAAAG
AATAGACCGAGATAGGGT
[37 nt withheld, positions 3464-3500]
AAAGAACGTGGACTCCAACGTCAAAGG
[49 nt withheld, positions 3528-3576]
T
[91 nt withheld, positions 3578-3668]
G
[124 nt withheld, positions 3670-3793]
CGCGGATCCTGCCTCGCGCGTTTCGGTGATGACGGTGAAAACCTCTGACACATGCAGCTCCCGGAGACGG
TCACAGCTTGTCTGTAAGCGGATGCCGGGAGCAGACAAGCCCGTCAGGGCGCGTCAGCGGGTGTTGGCGG
GTGTCGGGGCGCAGCCATGACCCAGTCACGTAGCGATAGCGGAGTGTATACTGGCTTAACTATGCGGCAT
CAGAGCAGATTGTACTGAGAGTGCACCATATGCGGTGTGAAATACCGCACAGATGCGTAAGGAGAAAATA
CCGCATCAGGCGCTCTTCCGCTTCCTCGCTCACTGACTCGCTGCGCTCGGTCGTTCGGCTGCGGCGAGCG
GTATCAGCTCACTCAAAGGCGGTAATACGGTTATCCACAGAATCAGGGGATAACGCAGGAAAGAACATGT
GAGCAAAAGGCCAGCAAAAGGCCAGGAACCGTAAAAAGGCCGCGTTGCTGGCGTTTTTCCATAGGCTCCG
CCCCCCTGACGAGCATCACAAAAATCGACGCTCAAGTCAGAGGTGGCGAAACCCGACAGGACTATAAAGA
TACCAGGGTTTCCCCCTGGAAGCTCCCTCGTGCGCTCTCCTGTTCCGACCCTGCCGCTTACCGGATACCT
GTCCGCCTTTCTCCCTTCGGGAAGCGTGGCGCTTTCTCATAGCTCACGCTGTAGGTATCTCAGTTCGGTG
TAGGTCGTTCGCTCCAAGCTGGGCTGTGTGCACGAACCCCCCGTTCAGCCCGACCGCTGCGCCTTATCCG
GTAACTATCGTCTTGAGTCCAACCCGGTAAGACACGACTTATCGCCACTGGCAGCAGCCACTGGTAACAG
GATTAGCAGAGCGAGGTATGTAGGCGGTGCTACAGAGTTCTTGAAGTGGTGGCCTAACTACGGCTACACT
AGAAGGACAGTATTTGGTATCTGCGCTCTGCTGAAGCCAGTTACCTTCGGAAAAAGAGTTGGTAGCTCTT
GATCCGGCAAACAAACCACCGCTGGTAGCGGTGGTTTTTTTGTTTGCAAGCAGCAGATTACGCGCAGAAA
AAAAGGATCTCAAGAAGATCCTTTGATCTTTTCTACGGGGTCTGACGCTCAGTGGAACGAAAACTCACGT
TAAGGGATTTTGGTCATGAGATTATCAAAAAGGATCTTCACCTAGATCCTTTTAAATTAAAAATGAAGTT
TTAAATCAATCTAAAGTATATATGAGTAAACTTGGTCTGACAGTTACCAATGCTTAATCAGTGAGGCACC
TATCTCAGCGATCTGTCTATTTCGTTCATCCATAGTTGCCTGACTCCCCGTCGTGTAGATAACTACGATA
CGGGAGGGCTTACCATCTGGCCCCAGTGCTGCAATGATACCGCGAGACCCACGCTCACCGGCTCCAGATT
TATCAGCAATAAACCAGCCAGCCGGAAGGGCCGAGCGCAGAAGTGGTCCTGCAACTTTATCCGCCTCCAT
CCAGTCTATTAATTGTTGCCGGGAAGCTAGAGTAAGTAGTTCGCCAGTTAATAGTTTGCGCAACGTTGTT
GCCATTGCTGCAGGCATCGTGGTGTCACGCTCGTCGTTTGGTATGGCTTCATTCAGCTCCGGTTCCCAAC
GATCAAGGCGAGTTACATGATCCCCCATGTTGTGCAAAAAAGCGGTTAGCTCCTTCGGTCCTCCGATCGT
TGTCAGAAGTAAGTTGGCCGCAGTGTTATCACTCATGGTTATGGCAGCACTGCATAATTCTCTTACTGTC
ATGCCATCCGTAAGATGCTTTTCTGTGACTGGTGAGTACTCAACCAAGTCATTCTGAGAATAGTGTATGC
GGCGACCGAGTTGCTCTTGCCCGGCGTCAACACGGGATAATACCGCGCCACATAGCAGAACTTTAAAAGT
GCTCATCATTGGAAAACGTTCTTCGGGGCGAAAACTCTCAAGGATCTTACCGCTGTTGAGATCCAGTTCG
ATGTAACCCACTCGTGCACCCAACTGATCTTCAGCATCTTTTACTTTCACCAGCGTTTCTGGGTGAGCAA
AAACAGGAAGGCAAAATGCCGCAAAAAAGGGAATAAGGGCGACACGGAAATGTTGAATACTCATACTCTT
CCTTTTTCAATATTATTGAAGCATTTATCAGGGTTATTGTCTCATGAGCGGATACATATTTGAATGTATT
TAGAAAAATAAACAAATAGGGGTTCCGCGCACATTTCCCCGAAAAGTGCCACCTGACGTCTAAGAAACCA
TTATTATCATGACATTAACCTATAAAAATAGGCGTATCACGAGGCCCTTTCGTCTTCAAGAATTCCCGAC
ACCATCGAATGGTGCAAAACCTTTCGCGGTATGGCATGATAGCGCCCGGAAGAGAGTCAATTCAGGGTGG
TGAATGTGAAACCAGTAACGTTATACGATGTCGCAGAGTATGCCGGTGTCTCTTATCAGACCGTTTCCCG
CGTGGTGAACCAGGCCAGCCACGTTTCTGCGAAAACGCGGGAAAAAGTGGAAGCGGCGATGGCGGAGCTG
AATTACATTCCCAACCGCGTGGCACAACAACTGGCGGGCAAACAGTCGTTGCTGATTGGCGTTGCCACCT
CCAGTCTGGCCCTGCACGCGCCGTCGCAAATTGTCGCGGCGATTAAATCTCGCGCCGATCAACTGGGTGC
CAGCGTGGTGGTGTCGATGGTAGAACGAAGCGGCGTCGAAGCCTGTAAAGCGGCGGTGCACAATCTTCTC
GCGCAACGCGTCAGTGGGCTGATCATTAACTATCCGCTGGATGACCAGGATGCCATTGCTGTGGAAGCTG
CCTGCACTAATGTTCCGGCGTTATTTCTTGATGTCTCTGACCAGACACCCATCAACAGTATTATTTTCTC
CCATGAAGACGGTACGCGACTGGGCGTGGAGCATCTGGTCGCATTGGGTCACCAGCAAATCGCGCTGTTA
GCGGGCCCATTAAGTTCTGTCTCGGCGCGTCTGCGTCTGGCTGGCTGGCATAAATATCTCACTCGCAATC
AAATTCAGCCGATAGCGGAACGGGAAGGCGACTGGAGTGCCATGTCCGGTTTTCAACAAACCATGCAAAT
GCTGAATGAGGGCATCGTTCCCACTGCGATGCTGGTTGCCAACGATCAGATGGCGCTGGGCGCAATGCGC
GCCATTACCGAGTCCGGGCTGCGCGTTGGTGCGGATATCTCGGTAGTGGGATACGACGATACCGAAGACA
GCTCATGTTATATCCCGCCGTTAACCACCATCAAACAGGATTTTCGCCTGCTGGGGCAAACCAGCGTGGA
CCGCTTGCTGCAACTCTCTCAGGGCCAGGCGGTGAAGGGCAATCAGCTGTTGCCCGTCTCACTGGTGAAA
AGAAAAACCACCCTGGCGCCCAATACGCAAACCGCCTCTCCCCGCGCGTTGGCCGATTCATTAATGCAGC
TGGCACGACAGGTTTCCCGACTGGAAAGCGGGCAGTGAGCGCAACGCAATTAATGTAAGTTAGCTCACTC
ATTAGGCACAATTCTCATGTTTGACAGCTTATCATCGACTGCACGGTGCACCAATGCTTCTGGCGTCAGG
CAGCCATCGGAAGCTGTGGTATGGCTGTGCAGGTCGTAAATCACTGCATAATTCGTGTCGCTCAAGGCGC
ACTCCCGTTCTGGATAATGTTTTTTGCGCCGACATCATAACGGTTCTGGCAAATATTCTGAAATGAGCTG
